>Addgene plasmid #24499 | sq5 | addgene partial sequence | sequence record 30244 | 24499 with CMV-F
CAGAGCTCTCTGGCTACTAGAGAACCCACTGCTTACTGGCTTATCGAAATTAATACGACTCACTATAGGG
AGATCCACTAGTAACGGCCGCCAGTGTGCTGGAAGGTCGACCGGTCGACCGGTCGACCGGTCGACCAATT
CCGCAGCAGCAGCTCCCGCGGCTCCTGCTCTGCTCCGCCTCGGCCCCGGAGCGAGGGGCGGAGAGCCGCG
CGCTTGCCTTAGTCCGAGCCGCCACCCTCCCCGCGTTCCCCGCTTTCCCGGCCCGCCCGAGGCCGCCCGC
CCCGTCCCCGCCGCCCCGCAGCCCGGCCGCGCCCCGCCGCCGCCATGGGCTGCCTCGGCAACAGTAAGAC
CGAGGACCAGCGCAACGAGGAGAAGGCGCAGCGCGAGGCCAACAAAAAGATCGAGAAGCAGCTGCAGAAG
GACAAGCAGGTCTACCGGGCCACGCACCGCCTGCTGCTGCTGGGTGCTGGAGAGTCTGGCAAAAGCACCA
TTGTGAAGCAGATGAGGATCCTACATGTTAATGGGTTTAACGGAGAGGGCGGCGAAGAGGACGTGCCGGA
TTACGCGTCCAACAGCGATGGTGAGAAGGCCACCAAAGTGCAGGACATCAAAAACAACCTGAAGGAGGCC
ATTGAAACCATTGTGGCCGCCATGAGCAACCTGGTGCCCCCCGTGGAGCTGGCCAACCCTGAGAACCAGT
TCAGAGTGGACTACATTCTGAGCGTGATGAAACGTGCC
