>Addgene plasmid #24499 | sq5 | addgene partial sequence | sequence record 30245 | 24499 with SP6
TTAGACCAGATTGTACTCGCGAAGATGCATGCGCTGGATGATGTCACGGCAGTCGTTGAAGACACGGCGG
ATGTTCTCAGTGTCCACGGCGCAGGTAAAGTGAGGGTAGCAGTAGTGACGTCCATCTCCACTAGCAGTGC
TGATTCTCAGAAACTCATCCCGGATGAAGTACTTGGCCCGGGTCACGCGTGGGTCCTCTCCGGGCTCGGG
AGTCGCATCCTCAGGAGTGGTGTAGCGAGCGAACTCTGGAAAGTAGTCCTCAATCTTCGATTTCCCAGCG
AGGACCTTCTCAGCAAGCAGATCTTGCTTGTTGAGGAAGAGGATCACAGAGATGGTACGCAGCCATCTGT
TGTTCCAGATGCTCTTGAAGAGGTTCAGAGCCTCCTGCAGACGGTTGGTCTGGTTGTCCTCCCGGATGAC
CATGTTGTAGCTGCTGCTGGCCACCACGAAGATGATGGCAGTCACATCATTGAAGCACTGGATCCACTTG
CGGCGTTCATCGCGCTGGCCGCCCACATCGAACATGTGGAAGTTGACTTTGTCCACCTGGAACTTGGTCT
CAAAGATTCCAGAGGTCAGGACGCGGCAGCGAAGCAGGTCCTGGTCACTTGGCACGTAGTCGGCCTGCTT
GATCACATCAATCTTGTCCAGGAAGTACTGGGCACAGTCGATCAGCTGGTACTCGTTGGAGCGCTCGTA
