[The description below was written by a language model from this plasmid's Addgene catalogue record.]
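Description:
sq5 is a mammalian expression plasmid built on the pcDNA1 backbone (about 4 kb without the insert) that encodes a chimeric rat Gs alpha subunit (Gnas). The last five residues of the protein have been switched from the native Gs alpha sequence to the corresponding Gq alpha residues. Because the extreme C terminus of a G protein alpha subunit is a major determinant of which receptors it recognises, this swap lets some Gq-coupled receptors engage a protein that otherwise behaves as Gs and stimulates adenylyl cyclase. The coding sequence also carries an internal haemagglutinin (HA) epitope, which the depositor reports has no effect on receptor coupling and which allows the chimera to be detected with anti-HA antibodies. The insert was placed between BglII and XhoI sites by restriction cloning. The record does not name the promoter driving expression, and no feature table is provided.

Propagation in bacteria relies on the supF suppressor tRNA gene carried by the plasmid rather than on a conventional resistance gene. The plasmid must be maintained in a host containing the P3 episome, whose amber-mutated ampicillin and tetracycline resistance genes are suppressed by supF, hence the dual ampicillin and tetracycline selection. Copy number is listed as unknown.

The construct is intended for redirecting receptor signalling in transfected mammalian cells, so that activation of a Gq-coupled receptor can be read out through adenylyl cyclase stimulation instead of phospholipase C activity. The depositor notes that experience with this chimera is limited and that it may suit users who find the adenylyl cyclase readout more convenient.
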