Addgene plasmid #24499: sq5
Depositing lab: Bruce Conklin. Depositing organization: J. David Gladstone Institutes. Publication: Carboxyl-terminal mutations of Gq alpha and Gs alpha that alter the fidelity of receptor activation. Conklin BR, Herzmark P, Ishida S, Voyno-Yasenetskaya TA, Sun Y, Farfel Z, Bourne HR. Mol Pharmacol. 1996 Oct . 50(4):885-90. PubMed 8863834.
Backbone
  Vector backbone: pcDNA1
  Backbone size w/o insert (bp): 4000
  Vector type: Mammalian Expression
Growth in bacteria
  Bacterial resistance: Ampicillin and Tetracycline, 100 & 10 μg/mL
  Growth temperature: 37°C
  Growth strain: Top10/P3
  Growth instructions: Plasmid contains SupF. Grow in TOP10/P3 cells.
  Copy number: Unknown
Gene/Insert
  Gene/Insert name: Gs alpha (alt names: G protein alpha subunit; GNAS)
  Species: R. norvegicus (rat)
  Mutation: This is Gs alpha with the C-terminal amino acids changed from Gs alpha to Gq alpha residues (QYELL to EYNLV).
  Entrez Gene: Gnas (a.k.a. ALEX, G-alpha-8, Gnas1, Gnpas, Nesp55, SCG6)
  Tag / fusion protein: HA (see comments)
  Cloning method: Restriction Enzyme; 5′ cloning site BglII (unknown if destroyed); 3′ cloning site XhoI (unknown if destroyed)
  Sequencing primers: 5′ SP6
Terms and licenses: Academic/Nonprofit Terms; Industry Terms: Not Available to Industry
Depositor comments: This is Gs alpha with the C-terminal amino acids changed from Gs alpha to Gq alpha residues (QYELL to EYNLV). This construct allows some Gq-coupled receptors to stimulate Adenylate cyclase. There isn't much experience with this chimera at the moment. It may be useful for people who find the AC stimulation is better readout of receptor activation than PLC stimulation. Contains an internal hemaglutinin epitope tage (DVPDYA) that has no effect on receptor coupling. Please see supplemental document for G-protein chimera user manual.
How to cite: sq5 was a gift from Bruce Conklin (Addgene plasmid # 24499 ; http://n2t.net/addgene:24499 ; RRID:Addgene_24499)
